Addgene plasmid #182332: pcDNA3-AKAP79-Dronpa
Purpose: AKAP79-targeted Dronpa. Fluctuating green-fluorescent label for live-cell super-resolution imaging.
Depositing lab: Jin Zhang. Depositing organization: University of California, San Diego (UCSD). Publication: DrFLINC Contextualizes Super-resolution Activity Imaging. Lin W, Mo GCH, Mehta S, Zhang J. J Am Chem Soc. 2021 Sep 22;143(37):14951-14955. doi: 10.1021/jacs.1c05530. Epub 2021 Sep 13. PubMed 34516108.
Backbone
  Vector backbone: pcDNA3
  Backbone size w/o insert (bp): 5412
  Total vector size (bp): 7374
  Vector type: Mammalian Expression
  Selectable markers: Neomycin (select with G418)
Growth in bacteria
  Bacterial resistance: Ampicillin, 100 μg/mL
  Growth temperature: 37°C
  Growth strain: DH5alpha
  Copy number: High Copy
Gene/Insert
  Gene/Insert name: AKAP79-Dronpa
  Species: H. sapiens (human)
  Insert size (bp): 1962
  Entrez Gene: AKAP5 (a.k.a. AKAP75, AKAP79, H21)
  Promoter: CMV
  Tag / fusion protein: Full-length AKAP79 (N terminal on insert)
  Cloning method: Restriction Enzyme; 5′ cloning site HindIII (not destroyed); 3′ cloning site EcoRI (not destroyed)
  Sequencing primers: 5′ CMV forward; 3′ BGH reverse
Terms and licenses: Academic/Nonprofit Terms; Industry Terms: Not Available to Industry
How to cite: pcDNA3-AKAP79-Dronpa was a gift from Jin Zhang (Addgene plasmid # 182332 ; http://n2t.net/addgene:182332 ; RRID:Addgene_182332)
