[The description below was written by a language model from this plasmid's Addgene catalogue record and pLannotate feature annotations shown in this document.]
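Description:
pcDNA3-AKAP79-Dronpa is a mammalian expression plasmid built on the pcDNA3 backbone, catalogued at about 7.4 kb (the sequenced record is slightly longer, at 7,424 nt). It is propagated in E. coli through a high-copy ColE1/pUC-type origin with ampicillin selection from the β-lactamase gene. An SV40 promoter-driven neomycin phosphotransferase cassette with an SV40 polyadenylation signal allows G418 selection of transfected mammalian cells. An f1 origin and flanking T7 and SP6 promoters are standard backbone elements.

The payload is a fusion of full-length human AKAP79 (AKAP5) to the N-terminus of Dronpa, a photoswitchable green fluorescent protein originally derived from the coral Echinophyllia. It was cloned between HindIII and EcoRI sites and is expressed from the CMV immediate-early enhancer/promoter, with termination by the bovine growth hormone poly(A) signal. AKAP79 is a multivalent scaffold protein that anchors PKA to particular subcellular sites, so here it acts as a targeting module that places Dronpa wherever the scaffold resides.

The automated annotation also reports a short HIV Rev-type nuclear export signal match just downstream of Dronpa and a small capTEV tag fragment upstream of AKAP5. Neither appears in the catalogue entry, and the record does not show whether they are translated as part of the fusion. Other short fragment hits, such as a truncated HIV-1 LTR and ble, are probably annotation artefacts of backbone sequence.

The stated purpose is to provide a fluctuating green-fluorescent label for live-cell super-resolution imaging. Dronpa's intensity fluctuations are used to resolve AKAP79-associated structures, giving structural context for super-resolution imaging of signalling activity.
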