Features (pLannotate 1.2.2; 24 found; start..end, strand, type, name):
     28..80      -  misc_feature   bom (fragment): basis of mobility region from pBR322
    235..614     +  enhancer       CMV enhancer: human cytomegalovirus immediate early enhancer
    615..818     +  promoter       CMV promoter: human cytomegalovirus (CMV) immediate early promoter
    814..847     +  LTR            5' LTR (truncated) (fragment): truncated 5' long terminal repeat (LTR) from HIV-1
    863..881     +  promoter       T7 promoter: promoter for bacteriophage T7 RNA polymerase
    907..924     +  CDS            capTEV™ (fragment): composite tag for in vivo biotinylation, TEV protease cleavage, and 6xHis tagging
    964..2244    +  CDS            AKAP5: AKAP5_HUMAN - Also known as AKAP79. Experimental evidence at protein level: Swiss-Prot protein existence level 1. Multivalent scaffold protein that anchors the cAMP-dependent protein kinase/PKA to cytoskeletal and/or organelle-associated proteins, targeting the signal carried by cAMP to specific intracellular effectors (PubMed:1512224). Association with the beta2- adrenergic receptor (beta2-AR) not only regulates beta2-AR signaling pathway, but also the activation by PKA by switching off the beta2-AR signaling cascade. Plays a role in long term synaptic potentiation by regulating protein traff
   2251..2922    +  CDS            Dronpa: Dronpa is a photoswitchable green fluorescent protein published in 2004, derived from Echinophyllia sp. SC22.
   2932..2958    +  CDS            NES: nuclear export signal from the HIV Rev protein (Fischer et al., 1995)
   2977..2995    -  promoter       SP6 promoter: promoter for bacteriophage SP6 RNA polymerase
   3021..3245    +  polyA_signal   bGH poly(A) signal: bovine growth hormone polyadenylation signal
   3249..3270    +  promoter       SV40 promoter (fragment): SV40 enhancer and early promoter
   3291..3719    +  rep_origin     f1 ori (sequence partly withheld): f1 bacteriophage origin of replication; arrow indicates direction of (+) strand synthesis
   3733..4062    +  promoter       SV40 promoter: SV40 enhancer and early promoter
   4129..4920    +  CDS            neo: KKA2_KLEPN - Also known as kan, nptII. Experimental evidence at protein level: Swiss-Prot protein existence level 1. Resistance to kanamycin, neomycin, paromomycin, ribostamycin, butirosin and gentamicin B. From Klebsiella pneumoniae.
   4944..5102    +  CDS            ble (fragment): BLE_KLEPN - Experimental evidence at protein level: Swiss-Prot protein existence level 1. Binding protein with a strong affinity to the bleomycin family of antibiotics. Binds to CL990; an antimitotic-antibiotic compound. From Klebsiella pneumoniae.
   5097..5218    +  polyA_signal   SV40 poly(A) signal: SV40 polyadenylation signal
   5291..5307    -  protein_bind   lac operator: The lac repressor binds to the lac operator to inhibit transcription in E. coli. This inhibition can be relieved by adding lactose or isopropyl-β-D-thiogalactopyranoside (IPTG). lac repressor encoded by lacI
   5315..5345    -  promoter       lac promoter: promoter for the E. coli lac operon
   5360..5381    -  protein_bind   CAP binding site: CAP binding activates transcription in the presence of cAMP. E. coli catabolite activator protein
   5394..5486    -  CDS            lacI (fragment): lac repressor; lacI; The lac repressor binds to the lac operator to inhibit transcription in E. coli. This inhibition can be relieved by adding lactose or isopropyl-β-D-thiogalactopyranoside (IPTG).
   5669..6257    -  rep_origin     ori: high-copy-number ColE1/pMB1/pBR322/pUC origin of replication
   6428..7288    -  CDS            AmpR: β-lactamase; bla; confers resistance to ampicillin, carbenicillin, and related antibiotics
   7289..7393    -  promoter       AmpR promoter: bla
>Addgene plasmid #182332 | pcDNA3-AKAP79-Dronpa | addgene full sequence | sequence record 366181 | Addgene NGS Result
GACGGATCGGGAGATCTCCCGATCCCCTATGGTGCACTCTCAGTACAATCTGCTCTGATGCCGCATAGTT
AAGCCAGTATCTGCTCCCTGCTTGTGTGTTGGAGGTCGCTGAGTAGTGCGCGAGCAAAATTTAAGCTACA
ACAAGGCAAGGCTTGACCGACAATTGCATGAAGAATCTGCTTAGGGTTAGGCGTTTTGCGCTGCTTCGCG
ATGTACGGGCCAGATATACGCGTTGACATTGATTATTGACTAGTTATTAATAGTAATCAATTACGGGGTC
ATTAGTTCATAGCCCATATATGGAGTTCCGCGTTACATAACTTACGGTAAATGGCCCGCCTGGCTGACCG
CCCAACGACCCCCGCCCATTGACGTCAATAATGACGTATGTTCCCATAGTAACGCCAATAGGGACTTTCC
ATTGACGTCAATGGGTGGAGTATTTACGGTAAACTGCCCACTTGGCAGTACATCAAGTGTATCATATGCC
AAGTACGCCCCCTATTGACGTCAATGACGGTAAATGGCCCGCCTGGCATTATGCCCAGTACATGACCTTA
TGGGACTTTCCTACTTGGCAGTACATCTACGTATTAGTCATCGCTATTACCATGGTGATGCGGTTTTGGC
AGTACATCAATGGGCGTGGATAGCGGTTTGACTCACGGGGATTTCCAAGTCTCCACCCCATTGACGTCAA
TGGGAGTTTGTTTTGGCACCAAAATCAACGGGACTTTCCAAAATGTCGTAACAACTCCGCCCCATTGACG
CAAATGGGCGGTAGGCGTGTACGGTGGGAGGTCTATATAAGCAGAGCTCTCTGGCTAACTAGAGAACCCA
CTGCTTACTGGCTTATCGAAATTAATACGACTCACTATAGGGAGACCCAAGCTTGCCACCATGGGCCATC
ATCATCATCATCATCATCATCATCACAGCAGCGGCCATATCGAAGGTCGTCATATGGAAACCACAATTTC
AGAAATTCATGTAGAAAACAAGGATGAGAAGAGATCAGCAGAAGGTAGTCCTGGGGCTGAAAGGCAGAAG
GAAAAGGCATCCATGCTTTGCTTCAAGAGAAGAAAGAAAGCAGCCAAAGCACTGAAGCCCAAAGCTGGCT
CTGAAGCTGCTGATGTGGCAAGGAAGTGTCCACAAGAAGCAGGAGCTTCTGATCAGCCAGAGCCCACACG
GGGGGCCTGGGCCTCACTCAAACGTCTTGTAACACGCAGGAAAAGGTCAGAGTCTTCAAAGCAGCAAAAG
CCATTGGAGGGTGAAATGCAACCTGCAATAAATGCTGAGGATGCTGATCTTTCTAAGAAAAAGGCAAAAT
CTAGACTTAAGATTCCCTGCATAAAATTCCCAAGAGGGCCAAAAAGGAGTAATCATTCCAAAATTATAGA
AGACTCAGACTGCAGCATCAAAGTCCAGGAAGAAGCTGAAATTTTGGATATACAAACACAGACCCCATTG
AATGATCAGGCAACAAAGGCTAAGTCAACCCAGGATCTAAGTGAAGGCATCTCACAGAAAGATGGTGATG
AGGTCTGTGAATCAAATGTGAGCAATAGCATAACTTCTGGAGAGAAAGTGATTTCAGTAGAACTTGGATT
AGATAATGGGCATTCTGCTATTCAAACGGGAACTCTAATCCTTGAAGAAATTGAAACGATCAAGGAAAAA
CAAGATGTTCAACCCCAGCAAGCAAGCCCACTTGAAACTTCAGAAACAGACCATCAGCAGCCAGTACTTT
CTGATGTTCCTCCTTTACCTGCAATTCCAGATCAACAAATTGTGGAAGAAGCCAGTAACAGTACCCTAGA
AAGTGCACCAAATGGAAAAGACTATGAAAGTACAGAGATTGTAGCTGAAGAAACTAAGCCAAAAGATACT
GAATTGAGCCAAGAATCAGATTTTAAAGAAAATGGGATCACTGAAGAGAAATCCAAATCAGAAGAAAGCA
AAAGAATGGAGCCAATTGCTATTATTATTACAGACACTGAAATCAGTGAATTTGATGTTACAAAATCTAA
AAATGTCCCTAAGCAATTCTTAATTTCAGCTGAAAATGAGCAAGTAGGGGTTTTTGCTAATGATAATGGT
TTTGAGGATAGAACTTCAGAACAATATGAAACACTCTTAATTGAAACAGCCTCTTCTCTAGTCAAGAATG
CTATTCAGTTGTCAATAGAACAGCTGGTTAATGAAATGGCCTCTGATGATAATAAAATAAACAATCTTCT
ACAGGATCCGATGAGTGTGATTAAACCAGACATGAAGATCAAGCTGCGTATGGAAGGCGCTGTAAATGGA
CACCCGTTCGCGATTGAAGGAGTTGGCCTTGGGAAGCCTTTCGAGGGAAAACAGAGTATGGACCTTAAAG
TCAAAGAAGGCGGACCTCTGCCTTTCGCCTATGACATCTTGACAACTGTGTTCTGTTACGGCAACAGGGT
ATTCGCCAAATACCCAGAAAATATAGTAGACTATTTCAAGCAGTCGTTTCCTGAGGGCTACTCTTGGGAA
CGAAGCATGAATTACGAAGACGGGGGCATTTGTAACGCGACAAACGACATAACCCTGGATGGTGACTGTT
ATATCTATGAAATTCGATTTGATGGTGTGAACTTTCCTGCCAATGGTCCAGTTATGCAGAAGAGGACTGT
GAAATGGGAGCCATCCACTGAGAAATTGTATGTGCGTGATGGAGTGCTGAAGGGTGATGTTAACATGGCT
CTGTCGCTTGAAGGAGGTGGCCATTACCGATGTGACTTCAAAACTACTTATAAAGCTAAGAAGGTTGTCC
AGTTGCCAGACTATCACTTTGTGGACCACCACATTGAGATTAAAAGCCACGACAAAGATTACAGTAATGT
TAATCTGCATGAGCATGCCGAAGCGCATTCTGAGCTGCCGAGGCAGGCCAAGTAAGAATTCCTGCCCCCC
CTGGAGCGCCTGACCCTGTAATCTAGAGGGCCCTATTCTATAGTGTCACCTAAATGCTAGAGCTCGCTGA
TCAGCCTCGACTGTGCCTTCTAGTTGCCAGCCATCTGTTGTTTGCCCCTCCCCCGTGCCTTCCTTGACCC
TGGAAGGTGCCACTCCCACTGTCCTTTCCTAATAAAATGAGGAAATTGCATCGCATTGTCTGAGTAGGTG
TCATTCTATTCTGGGGGGTGGGGTGGGGCAGGACAGCAAGGGGGAGGATTGGGAAGACAATAGCAGGCAT
GCTGGGGATGCGGTGGGCTCTATGGCTTCTGAGGCGGAAAGAACCAGCTGGGGCTCTAGGGGGTATCCCC
[124 nt withheld, positions 3291-3414]
C
[91 nt withheld, positions 3416-3506]
A
[49 nt withheld, positions 3508-3556]
CCTTTGACGTTGGAGTCCACGTTCTTT
[37 nt withheld, positions 3584-3620]
ACCCTATCTCGGTCTATTCTTTTGATTTATAAGGGATTTTGCCGATTTCGGCCTATTGGTTAAAAAATGA
GCTGATTTAACAAAAATTTAACGCGAATTAATTCTGTGGAATGTGTGTCAGTTAGGGTGTGGAAAGTCCC
CAGGCTCCCCAGCAGGCAGAAGTATGCAAAGCATGCATCTCAATTAGTCAGCAACCAGGTGTGGAAAGTC
CCCAGGCTCCCCAGCAGGCAGAAGTATGCAAAGCATGCATCTCAATTAGTCAGCAACCATAGTCCCGCCC
CTAACTCCGCCCATCCCGCCCCTAACTCCGCCCAGTTCCGCCCATTCTCCGCCCCATGGCTGACTAATTT
TTTTTATTTATGCAGAGGCCGAGGCCGCCTCTGCCTCTGAGCTATTCCAGAAGTAGTGAGGAGGCTTTTT
TGGAGGCCTAGGCTTTTGCAAAAAGCTCCCGGGAGCTTGTATATCCATTTTCGGATCTGATCAAGAGACA
GGATGAGGATCGTTTCGCATGATTGAACAAGATGGATTGCACGCAGGTTCTCCGGCCGCTTGGGTGGAGA
GGCTATTCGGCTATGACTGGGCACAACAGACAATCGGCTGCTCTGATGCCGCCGTGTTCCGGCTGTCAGC
GCAGGGGCGCCCGGTTCTTTTTGTCAAGACCGACCTGTCCGGTGCCCTGAATGAACTGCAGGACGAGGCA
GCGCGGCTATCGTGGCTGGCCACGACGGGCGTTCCTTGCGCAGCTGTGCTCGACGTTGTCACTGAAGCGG
GAAGGGACTGGCTGCTATTGGGCGAAGTGCCGGGGCAGGATCTCCTGTCATCTCACCTTGCTCCTGCCGA
GAAAGTATCCATCATGGCTGATGCAATGCGGCGGCTGCATACGCTTGATCCGGCTACCTGCCCATTCGAC
CACCAAGCGAAACATCGCATCGAGCGAGCACGTACTCGGATGGAAGCCGGTCTTGTCGATCAGGATGATC
TGGACGAAGAGCATCAGGGGCTCGCGCCAGCCGAACTGTTCGCCAGGCTCAAGGCGCGCATGCCCGACGG
CGAGGATCTCGTCGTGACCCATGGCGATGCCTGCTTGCCGAATATCATGGTGGAAAATGGCCGCTTTTCT
GGATTCATCGACTGTGGCCGGCTGGGTGTGGCGGACCGCTATCAGGACATAGCGTTGGCTACCCGTGATA
TTGCTGAAGAGCTTGGCGGCGAATGGGCTGACCGCTTCCTCGTGCTTTACGGTATCGCCGCTCCCGATTC
GCAGCGCATCGCCTTCTATCGCCTTCTTGACGAGTTCTTCTGAGCGGGACTCTGGGGTTCGAAATGACCG
ACCAAGCGACGCCCAACCTGCCATCACGAGATTTCGATTCCACCGCCGCCTTCTATGAAAGGTTGGGCTT
CGGAATCGTTTTCCGGGACGCCGGCTGGATGATCCTCCAGCGCGGGGATCTCATGCTGGAGTTCTTCGCC
CACCCCAACTTGTTTATTGCAGCTTATAATGGTTACAAATAAAGCAATAGCATCACAAATTTCACAAATA
AAGCATTTTTTTCACTGCATTCTAGTTGTGGTTTGTCCAAACTCATCAATGTATCTTATCATGTCTGTAT
ACCGTCGACCTCTAGCTAGAGCTTGGCGTAATCATGGTCATAGCTGTTTCCTGTGTGAAATTGTTATCCG
CTCACAATTCCACACAACATACGAGCCGGAAGCATAAAGTGTAAAGCCTGGGGTGCCTAATGAGTGAGCT
AACTCACATTAATTGCGTTGCGCTCACTGCCCGCTTTCCAGTCGGGAAACCTGTCGTGCCAGCTGCATTA
ATGAATCGGCCAACGCGCGGGGAGAGGCGGTTTGCGTATTGGGCGCTCTTCCGCTTCCTCGCTCACTGAC
TCGCTGCGCTCGGTCGTTCGGCTGCGGCGAGCGGTATCAGCTCACTCAAAGGCGGTAATACGGTTATCCA
CAGAATCAGGGGATAACGCAGGAAAGAACATGTGAGCAAAAGGCCAGCAAAAGGCCAGGAACCGTAAAAA
GGCCGCGTTGCTGGCGTTTTTCCATAGGCTCCGCCCCCCTGACGAGCATCACAAAAATCGACGCTCAAGT
CAGAGGTGGCGAAACCCGACAGGACTATAAAGATACCAGGCGTTTCCCCCTGGAAGCTCCCTCGTGCGCT
CTCCTGTTCCGACCCTGCCGCTTACCGGATACCTGTCCGCCTTTCTCCCTTCGGGAAGCGTGGCGCTTTC
TCATAGCTCACGCTGTAGGTATCTCAGTTCGGTGTAGGTCGTTCGCTCCAAGCTGGGCTGTGTGCACGAA
CCCCCCGTTCAGCCCGACCGCTGCGCCTTATCCGGTAACTATCGTCTTGAGTCCAACCCGGTAAGACACG
ACTTATCGCCACTGGCAGCAGCCACTGGTAACAGGATTAGCAGAGCGAGGTATGTAGGCGGTGCTACAGA
GTTCTTGAAGTGGTGGCCTAACTACGGCTACACTAGAAGAACAGTATTTGGTATCTGCGCTCTGCTGAAG
CCAGTTACCTTCGGAAAAAGAGTTGGTAGCTCTTGATCCGGCAAACAAACCACCGCTGGTAGCGGTGGTT
TTTTTGTTTGCAAGCAGCAGATTACGCGCAGAAAAAAAGGATCTCAAGAAGATCCTTTGATCTTTTCTAC
GGGGTCTGACGCTCAGTGGAACGAAAACTCACGTTAAGGGATTTTGGTCATGAGATTATCAAAAAGGATC
TTCACCTAGATCCTTTTAAATTAAAAATGAAGTTTTAAATCAATCTAAAGTATATATGAGTAAACTTGGT
CTGACAGTTACCAATGCTTAATCAGTGAGGCACCTATCTCAGCGATCTGTCTATTTCGTTCATCCATAGT
TGCCTGACTCCCCGTCGTGTAGATAACTACGATACGGGAGGGCTTACCATCTGGCCCCAGTGCTGCAATG
ATACCGCGAGACCCACGCTCACCGGCTCCAGATTTATCAGCAATAAACCAGCCAGCCGGAAGGGCCGAGC
GCAGAAGTGGTCCTGCAACTTTATCCGCCTCCATCCAGTCTATTAATTGTTGCCGGGAAGCTAGAGTAAG
TAGTTCGCCAGTTAATAGTTTGCGCAACGTTGTTGCCATTGCTACAGGCATCGTGGTGTCACGCTCGTCG
TTTGGTATGGCTTCATTCAGCTCCGGTTCCCAACGATCAAGGCGAGTTACATGATCCCCCATGTTGTGCA
AAAAAGCGGTTAGCTCCTTCGGTCCTCCGATCGTTGTCAGAAGTAAGTTGGCCGCAGTGTTATCACTCAT
GGTTATGGCAGCACTGCATAATTCTCTTACTGTCATGCCATCCGTAAGATGCTTTTCTGTGACTGGTGAG
TACTCAACCAAGTCATTCTGAGAATAGTGTATGCGGCGACCGAGTTGCTCTTGCCCGGCGTCAATACGGG
ATAATACCGCGCCACATAGCAGAACTTTAAAAGTGCTCATCATTGGAAAACGTTCTTCGGGGCGAAAACT
CTCAAGGATCTTACCGCTGTTGAGATCCAGTTCGATGTAACCCACTCGTGCACCCAACTGATCTTCAGCA
TCTTTTACTTTCACCAGCGTTTCTGGGTGAGCAAAAACAGGAAGGCAAAATGCCGCAAAAAAGGGAATAA
GGGCGACACGGAAATGTTGAATACTCATACTCTTCCTTTTTCAATATTATTGAAGCATTTATCAGGGTTA
TTGTCTCATGAGCGGATACATATTTGAATGTATTTAGAAAAATAAACAAATAGGGGTTCCGCGCACATTT
CCCCGAAAAGTGCCACCTGACGTC
